Addgene plasmid #185680: pPW3758 : CMVd3-HsIRE1-HaloTag
Purpose: Low-level transient expression of full-length HsIRE1 with a C-terminal HaloTag.
Depositing lab: Peter Walter. Depositing organization: University of California, San Francisco (UCSF). Publication: Endoplasmic reticulum stress activates human IRE1alpha through reversible assembly of inactive dimers into small oligomers. Belyy V, Zuazo-Gaztelu I, Alamban A, Ashkenazi A, Walter P. Elife. 2022 Jun 22;11:e74342. doi: 10.7554/eLife.74342. PubMed 35730415.
Backbone
  Vector backbone: pCMVd3
  Vector type: Mammalian Expression
Growth in bacteria
  Bacterial resistance: Kanamycin, 50 μg/mL
  Growth temperature: 37°C
  Growth strain: DH5alpha
  Copy number: High Copy
Gene/Insert
  Gene/Insert name: ERN1 (alt name: IRE1alpha-HaloTag)
  Species: H. sapiens (human), Synthetic
  Entrez Gene: ERN1 (a.k.a. IRE1, IRE1P, IRE1a, hIRE1p)
  Cloning method: Gibson Cloning
Terms and licenses: Academic/Nonprofit Terms; Industry Terms: Not Available to Industry
How to cite: pPW3758 : CMVd3-HsIRE1-HaloTag was a gift from Peter Walter (Addgene plasmid # 185680 ; http://n2t.net/addgene:185680 ; RRID:Addgene_185680)
