[The description below was written by a language model from this plasmid's Addgene catalogue record and pLannotate feature annotations shown in this document.]
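Description:
pPW3758 : CMVd3-HsIRE1-HaloTag is a mammalian expression plasmid of about 7.3 kb, built on the pCMVd3 backbone, for low-level transient expression of full-length human IRE1alpha (ERN1) with a C-terminal HaloTag. The fusion is driven by the CMVd3 promoter, a heavily truncated form of the human cytomegalovirus immediate early promoter that retains only a short piece of the enhancer. It gives strongly reduced expression relative to full-length CMV. The ERN1 coding sequence is followed, after a short linker region, by the HaloTag, a modified bacterial dehalogenase that bonds covalently to chloroalkane ligands, so the protein can be labelled with cell-permeable fluorescent dyes or captured on ligand-bearing surfaces. An SV40 polyadenylation signal terminates the transcript. The short SV40 large T antigen fragment annotated just upstream of it is most likely part of that SV40-derived 3' region rather than a functional element.

In E. coli the plasmid replicates at high copy from a ColE1/pUC-type origin and is selected with kanamycin. The resistance cassette is the dual-purpose NeoR/KanR gene (Tn5 aminoglycoside phosphotransferase), placed behind both a bacterial bla promoter and the SV40 early promoter and ending with an HSV TK polyadenylation signal. It could therefore in principle also support G418 selection in mammalian cells, although the stated purpose is transient expression. An f1 origin is also present, and the small RSF ori, ble and bGH poly(A) fragments appear to be backbone remnants or partial annotation matches. ERN1 is an endoplasmic reticulum stress sensor, and the associated study examined stress-induced assembly of IRE1alpha dimers into small oligomers. Weak expression of a HaloTag fusion suits that kind of imaging work, because it keeps protein levels low and limits overexpression artefacts.
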