Features (pLannotate 1.2.2; 15 found; start..end, strand, type, name):
      1..24      +  rep_origin     RSF ori (fragment): Plasmids containing the RSF 1030 origin of replication can be propagated in E. coli cells that contain additional plasmids with compatible origins.
     32..91      +  enhancer       CMV enhancer (fragment): human cytomegalovirus immediate early enhancer
     92..136     +  promoter       CMVd3 promoter: truncated human cytomegalovirus (CMV) immediate early promoter that yields strongly reduced expression relative to the full-length promoter
    181..3111    +  CDS            ERN1: ERN1_HUMAN - Also known as IRE1 From Homo sapiens (Human).
   3148..4038    +  CDS            HaloTag®: modified bacterial dehalogenase that forms covalent bonds with chloroalkane derivatives
   4063..4147    +  CDS            large T antigen (fragment): large T antigen from SV40 (simian virus 40)
   4170..4291    +  polyA_signal   SV40 poly(A) signal: SV40 polyadenylation signal
   4325..4753    -  rep_origin     f1 ori (sequence partly withheld): f1 bacteriophage origin of replication; arrow indicates direction of (+) strand synthesis
   4780..4884    +  promoter       AmpR promoter: bla
   4953..5163    +  promoter       SV40 promoter: SV40 early promoter
   5206..6000    +  CDS            NeoR/KanR: aminoglycoside phosphotransferase from Tn5; aph(3')-II (or nptII); confers resistance to neomycin, kanamycin, and G418 (Geneticin®)
   6021..6173    +  CDS            ble (fragment): BLE_KLEPN - Experimental evidence at protein level: Swiss-Prot protein existence level 1. Binding protein with a strong affinity to the bleomycin family of antibiotics. Binds to CL990; an antimitotic-antibiotic compound. From Klebsiella pneumoniae.
   6232..6279    +  polyA_signal   HSV TK poly(A) signal: herpes simplex virus thymidine kinase polyadenylation signal (Cole and Stacy, 1985)
   6370..6386    -  polyA_signal   bGH poly(A) signal (fragment): bovine growth hormone polyadenylation signal
   6608..7196    +  rep_origin     ori: high-copy-number ColE1/pMB1/pBR322/pUC origin of replication
>Addgene plasmid #185680 | pPW3758 : CMVd3-HsIRE1-HaloTag | addgene full sequence | sequence record 366422 | Addgene NGS Result
TTCTGTGGATAACCGTATTACCGCCATGCATTAGTTATTAATAGTAATCAATTACGGGGTCATTAGTTCA
TAGCCCATATATGGAGTTCCGATGGGCGGTAGGCGTGTACGGTGGGAGGTCTATATAAGCAGAGCTGGTT
TAGTGAACCGTCAGATCCGCTAGCGCTACCGGTCGCCACCATGCCGGCCCGGCGGCTGCTGCTGCTGCTG
ACGCTGCTGCTGCCCGGCCTCGGGATTTTTGGAAGTACCAGCACAGTGACGCTTCCTGAAACCTTGTTGT
TTGTGTCAACGCTGGATGGAAGTTTGCATGCTGTCAGCAAGAGGACAGGCTCAATCAAATGGACTTTAAA
AGAAGATCCAGTCCTGCAGGTCCCAACACATGTGGAAGAGCCTGCCTTTCTCCCAGATCCTAATGATGGC
AGCCTGTATACGCTTGGAAGCAAGAATAATGAAGGCCTGACGAAACTTCCTTTTACCATCCCAGAATTGG
TGCAGGCATCCCCATGCCGAAGTTCAGATGGAATCCTCTACATGGGTAAAAAGCAGGACATCTGGTATGT
TATTGACCTCCTGACCGGAGAGAAGCAGCAGACTTTGTCATCGGCCTTTGCAGATAGTCTCTGCCCATCA
ACCTCTCTTCTGTATCTTGGGCGAACAGAATACACCATCACCATGTACGACACCAAAACCCGAGAGCTCC
GGTGGAATGCCACCTACTTTGACTATGCGGCCTCACTGCCTGAGGACGACGTGGACTACAAGATGTCCCA
CTTTGTGTCCAATGGTGATGGGCTGGTGGTGACTGTGGACAGTGAATCTGGGGACGTCCTGTGGATCCAA
AACTACGCCTCCCCTGTGGTGGCCTTTTATGTCTGGCAGCGGGAGGGTCTGAGGAAGGTGATGCACATCA
ATGTCGCTGTGGAGACCCTGCGCTATCTGACCTTCATGTCTGGGGAGGTGGGGCGCATCACAAAGTGGAA
GTACCCGTTCCCCAAGGAGACAGAGGCCAAGAGCAAGCTGACGCCCACTCTGTATGTTGGGAAATACTCT
ACCAGCCTCTATGCCTCTCCCTCAATGGTACACGAGGGGGTTGCTGTCGTGCCCCGCGGCAGCACACTTC
CTTTGCTGGAAGGGCCCCAGACTGATGGCGTCACCATCGGGGACAAGGGGGAGTGTGTGATCACGCCCAG
CACGGACGTCAAGTTTGATCCCGGACTCAAAAGCAAGAACAAGCTCAACTACTTGAGGAATTACTGGCTT
CTGATAGGACACCATGAAACCCCACTGTCTGCGTCTACCAAGATGCTGGAGAGATTTCCCAACAATCTAC
CCAAACATCGGGAAAATGTGATTCCTGCTGATTCAGAGAAAAAGAGCTTTGAGGAAGTTATCAACCTGGT
TGACCAGACTTCAGAAAACGCACCTACCACCGTGTCTCGGGATGTGGAGGAGAAGCCCGCCCATGCCCCT
GCCCGGCCCGAGGCCCCCGTGGACTCCATGCTTAAGGACATGGCTACCATCATCCTGAGCACCTTCCTGC
TGATTGGCTGGGTGGCCTTCATCATCACCTATCCCCTGAGCATGCATCAGCAGCAGCAGCTCCAGCACCA
GCAGTTCCAGAAGGAACTGGAGAAGATCCAGCTCCTGCAGCAGCAGCAGCAGCAGCTGCCCTTCCACCCA
CCTGGAGACACGGCTCAGGACGGCGAGCTCCTGGACACGTCTGGCCCGTACTCAGAGAGCTCGGGCACCA
GCAGCCCCAGCACGTCCCCCAGGGCCTCCAACCACTCGCTCTGCTCCGGCAGCTCTGCCTCCAAGGCTGG
CAGCAGCCCCTCCCTGGAACAAGACGATGGAGATGAGGAAACCAGCGTGGTGATAGTTGGGAAAATTTCC
TTCTGTCCCAAGGATGTCCTGGGCCATGGAGCTGAGGGCACAATTGTGTACCGGGGCATGTTTGACAACC
GCGACGTGGCCGTGAAGAGGATCCTCCCCGAGTGTTTTAGCTTCGCAGACCGTGAGGTCCAGCTGTTGCG
AGAATCGGATGAGCACCCGAACGTGATCCGCTACTTCTGCACGGAGAAGGACCGGCAATTCCAGTACATT
GCCATCGAGCTGTGTGCAGCCACCCTGCAAGAGTATGTGGAGCAGAAGGACTTTGCGCATCTCGGCCTGG
AGCCCATCACCTTGCTGCAGCAGACCACCTCGGGCCTGGCCCACCTCCACTCCCTCAACATCGTTCACAG
AGACCTAAAGCCACACAACATCCTCATATCCATGCCCAATGCACACGGCAAGATCAAGGCCATGATCTCC
GACTTTGGCCTCTGCAAGAAGCTGGCAGTGGGCAGACACAGTTTCAGCCGCCGATCTGGGGTGCCTGGCA
CAGAAGGCTGGATCGCTCCAGAGATGCTGAGCGAAGACTGTAAGGAGAACCCTACCTACACGGTGGACAT
CTTTTCTGCAGGCTGCGTCTTTTACTACGTAATCTCTGAGGGCAGCCACCCTTTTGGCAAGTCCCTGCAG
CGGCAGGCCAACATCCTCCTGGGTGCCTGCAGCCTTGACTGCTTGCACCCAGAGAAGCACGAAGACGTCA
TTGCACGTGAATTGATAGAGAAGATGATTGCGATGGATCCTCAGAAACGCCCCTCAGCGAAGCACGTGCT
CAAACACCCGTTCTTCTGGAGCCTAGAGAAGCAGCTCCAGTTCTTCCAGGACGTGAGCGACAGAATAGAA
AAGGAATCCCTGGATGGCCCGATCGTGAAGCAGTTAGAGAGAGGCGGGAGAGCCGTGGTGAAGATGGACT
GGCGGGAGAACATCACTGTCCCCCTCCAGACAGACCTGCGTAAATTCAGGACCTATAAAGGTGGTTCTGT
CAGAGATCTCCTCCGAGCCATGAGAAATAAGAAGCACCACTACCGGGAGCTGCCTGCAGAGGTGCGGGAG
ACGCTGGGGTCCCTCCCCGACGACTTCGTGTGCTACTTCACGTCTCGCTTCCCCCACCTCCTCGCACACA
CCTACCGGGCCATGGAGCTGTGCAGCCACGAGAGACTCTTCCAGCCCTACTACTTCCACGAGCCCCCAGA
GCCCCAGCCCCCAGTGACTCCAGACGCCCTCGGTGGAGGCGGTAGCGGAGGAGGTGGCTCTGTCGACATG
GCAGAAATCGGTACTGGCTTTCCATTCGACCCCCATTATGTGGAAGTCCTGGGCGAGCGCATGCACTACG
TCGATGTTGGTCCGCGCGATGGCACCCCTGTGCTGTTCCTGCACGGTAACCCGACCTCCTCCTACGTGTG
GCGCAACATCATCCCGCATGTTGCACCGACCCATCGCTGCATTGCTCCAGACCTGATCGGTATGGGCAAA
TCCGACAAACCAGACCTGGGTTATTTCTTCGACGACCACGTCCGCTTCATGGATGCCTTCATCGAAGCCC
TGGGTCTGGAAGAGGTCGTCCTGGTCATTCACGACTGGGGCTCCGCTCTGGGTTTCCACTGGGCCAAGCG
CAATCCAGAGCGCGTCAAAGGTATTGCATTTATGGAGTTCATCCGCCCTATCCCGACCTGGGACGAATGG
CCAGAATTTGCCCGCGAGACCTTCCAGGCCTTCCGCACCACCGACGTCGGCCGCAAGCTGATCATCGATC
AGAACGTTTTTATCGAGGGTACGCTGCCGATGGGTGTCGTCCGCCCGCTGACTGAAGTCGAGATGGACCA
TTACCGCGAGCCGTTCCTGAATCCTGTTGACCGCGAGCCACTGTGGCGCTTCCCAAACGAGCTGCCAATC
GCCGGTGAGCCAGCGAACATCGTCGCGCTGGTCGAAGAATACATGGACTGGCTGCACCAGTCCCCTGTCC
CGAAGCTGCTGTTCTGGGGCACCCCAGGCGTTCTGATCCCACCGGCCGAAGCCGCTCGCCTGGCCAAAAG
CCTGCCTAACTGCAAGGCTGTGGACATCGGCCCGGGTCTGAATCTGCTGCAAGAAGACAACCCGGACCTG
ATCGGCAGCGAGATCGCGCGCTGGCTGTCGACGCTCGAGATTTCCGGCTAAGATCCACCGGATCTAGATA
ACTGATCATAATCAGCCATACCACATTTGTAGAGGTTTTACTTGCTTTAAAAAACCTCCCACACCTCCCC
CTGAACCTGAAACATAAAATGAATGCAATTGTTGTTGTTAACTTGTTTATTGCAGCTTATAATGGTTACA
AATAAAGCAATAGCATCACAAATTTCACAAATAAAGCATTTTTTTCACTGCATTCTAGTTGTGGTTTGTC
CAAACTCATCAATGTATCTTAACGCGTAAATTGTAAGCGTTAATATTTTGTTAAAATTCGCGTTAAATTT
TTGTTAAATCAGCTCATTTTTTAACCAATAGGCCGAAATCGGCAAAATCCCTTATAAATCAAAAGAATAG
ACCGAGATAGGGT
[37 nt withheld, positions 4424-4460]
AAAGAACGTGGACTCCAACGTCAAAGG
[49 nt withheld, positions 4488-4536]
T
[91 nt withheld, positions 4538-4628]
G
[124 nt withheld, positions 4630-4753]
CAGGTGGCACTTTTCGGGGAAATGTGCGCGGAACCCCTATTTGTTTATTTTTCTAAATACATTCAAATAT
GTATCCGCTCATGAGACAATAACCCTGATAAATGCTTCAATAATATTGAAAAAGGAAGAGTCCTGAGGCG
GAAAGAACCAGCTGTGGAATGTGTGTCAGTTAGGGTGTGGAAAGTCCCCAGGCTCCCCAGCAGGCAGAAG
TATGCAAAGCATGCATCTCAATTAGTCAGCAACCATAGTCCCGCCCCTAACTCCGCCCATCCCGCCCCTA
ACTCCGCCCAGTTCCGCCCATTCTCCGCCCCATGGCTGACTAATTTTTTTTATTTATGCAGAGGCCGAGG
CCGCCTCGGCCTCTGAGCTATTCCAGAAGTAGTGAGGAGGCTTTTTTGGAGGCCTAGGCTTTTGCAAAGA
TCGATCAAGAGACAGGATGAGGATCGTTTCGCATGATTGAACAAGATGGATTGCACGCAGGTTCTCCGGC
CGCTTGGGTGGAGAGGCTATTCGGCTATGACTGGGCACAACAGACAATCGGCTGCTCTGATGCCGCCGTG
TTCCGGCTGTCAGCGCAGGGGCGCCCGGTTCTTTTTGTCAAGACCGACCTGTCCGGTGCCCTGAATGAAC
TGCAAGACGAGGCAGCGCGGCTATCGTGGCTGGCCACGACGGGCGTTCCTTGCGCAGCTGTGCTCGACGT
TGTCACTGAAGCGGGAAGGGACTGGCTGCTATTGGGCGAAGTGCCGGGGCAGGATCTCCTGTCATCTCAC
CTTGCTCCTGCCGAGAAAGTATCCATCATGGCTGATGCAATGCGGCGGCTGCATACGCTTGATCCGGCTA
CCTGCCCATTCGACCACCAAGCGAAACATCGCATCGAGCGAGCACGTACTCGGATGGAAGCCGGTCTTGT
CGATCAGGATGATCTGGACGAAGAGCATCAGGGGCTCGCGCCAGCCGAACTGTTCGCCAGGCTCAAGGCG
AGCATGCCCGACGGCGAGGATCTCGTCGTGACCCATGGCGATGCCTGCTTGCCGAATATCATGGTGGAAA
ATGGCCGCTTTTCTGGATTCATCGACTGTGGCCGGCTGGGTGTGGCGGACCGCTATCAGGACATAGCGTT
GGCTACCCGTGATATTGCTGAAGAGCTTGGCGGCGAATGGGCTGACCGCTTCCTCGTGCTTTACGGTATC
GCCGCTCCCGATTCGCAGCGCATCGCCTTCTATCGCCTTCTTGACGAGTTCTTCTGAGCGGGACTCTGGG
GTTCGAAATGACCGACCAAGCGACGCCCAACCTGCCATCACGAGATTTCGATTCCACCGCCGCCTTCTAT
GAAAGGTTGGGCTTCGGAATCGTTTTCCGGGACGCCGGCTGGATGATCCTCCAGCGCGGGGATCTCATGC
TGGAGTTCTTCGCCCACCCTAGGGGGAGGCTAACTGAAACACGGAAGGAGACAATACCGGAAGGAACCCG
CGCTATGACGGCAATAAAAAGACAGAATAAAACGCACGGTGTTGGGTCGTTTGTTCATAAACGCGGGGTT
CGGTCCCAGGGCTGGCACTCTGTCGATACCCCACCGAGACCCCATTGGGGCCAATACGCCCGCGTTTCTT
CCTTTTCCCCACCCCACCCCCCAAGTTCGGGTGAAGGCCCAGGGCTCGCAGCCAACGTCGGGGCGGCAGG
CCCTGCCATAGCCTCAGGTTACTCATATATACTTTAGATTGATTTAAAACTTCATTTTTAATTTAAAAGG
ATCTAGGTGAAGATCCTTTTTGATAATCTCATGACCAAAATCCCTTAACGTGAGTTTTCGTTCCACTGAG
CGTCAGACCCCGTAGAAAAGATCAAAGGATCTTCTTGAGATCCTTTTTTTCTGCGCGTAATCTGCTGCTT
GCAAACAAAAAAACCACCGCTACCAGCGGTGGTTTGTTTGCCGGATCAAGAGCTACCAACTCTTTTTCCG
AAGGTAACTGGCTTCAGCAGAGCGCAGATACCAAATACTGTTCTTCTAGTGTAGCCGTAGTTAGGCCACC
ACTTCAAGAACTCTGTAGCACCGCCTACATACCTCGCTCTGCTAATCCTGTTACCAGTGGCTGCTGCCAG
TGGCGATAAGTCGTGTCTTACCGGGTTGGACTCAAGACGATAGTTACCGGATAAGGCGCAGCGGTCGGGC
TGAACGGGGGGTTCGTGCACACAGCCCAGCTTGGAGCGAACGACCTACACCGAACTGAGATACCTACAGC
GTGAGCTATGAGAAAGCGCCACGCTTCCCGAAGGGAGAAAGGCGGACAGGTATCCGGTAAGCGGCAGGGT
CGGAACAGGAGAGCGCACGAGGGAGCTTCCAGGGGGAAACGCCTGGTATCTTTATAGTCCTGTCGGGTTT
CGCCACCTCTGACTTGAGCGTCGATTTTTGTGATGCTCGTCAGGGGGGCGGAGCCTATGGAAAAACGCCA
GCAACGCGGCCTTTTTACGGTTCCTGGCCTTTTGCTGGCCTTTTGCTCACATGTTCTTTCCTGCGTTATC
CCCTGA
